>Addgene plasmid #71404 | pMAH2-CageCys | addgene partial sequence | sequence record 137452 | CMV-F 5'-CGCAAATGGGCGGTAGGCGTG-3'
ACCGTCAGATCGCCTGGAGACGCCATCCACGCTGTTTTGACCTCCATAGAAGACACCGGGACCGATCCAG
CCTCCGCGGCCGGGAACGGTGCATTGGAACGCGGATTCCCCGTGCCAAGAGTGACGTAAGTACCGCCTAT
AGAGTCTATAGGCCCACCCCCTTGGCTTCGTTAGAACGCGGCTACAATTAATACATAACCTTATGTATCA
TACACATACGATTTAGGTGACACTATAGAATAACATCCACTTTGCCTTTCTCTCCACAGGTGTCCACTCC
CAGGTCCAACTGCACGGAAGCTTGCCACCATGCAAGAACAATATCGGCCTGAAGAAATTGAAAGCAAGGT
TCAGCTCCATTGGGACGAGAAGAGGACATTTGAAGTGACCGAGGATGAGTCAAAAGAAAAGTACTATTGC
TTGAGTGGACAGCCCTACCCCAGCGGTCGCCTTCACATGGGTCATGTTCGGAATTATACAATCGGGGACG
TTATTGCGCGCTACCAAAGGATGCTTGGAAAGAACGTACTCCAACCGATTGGCTGGGACGCCTTCGGCTT
GCCAGCAGAAGGGGCGGCTGTGAAGAACAATACAGCTCCAGCCCCTTGGACTTATGACAATATAGCCTAC
ATGAAAAATCAACTAAAGATGCTAGGTTTTGGATATGATTGGAGTCGAGAGTTGGCGACTTGTACCCCTG
AATACTATCGCTGGGAACAAAAATTTTTCACTGAACTCTATAAGAAAGGACTGGTCTACAAAAAGACTTC
GGCTGTCAATTGGTGTCCTAACGATCAAACCGTTCTCGCAA
