>Addgene plasmid #71404 | pMAH2-CageCys | addgene partial sequence | sequence record 137456 | BGH-rev 5'-TAGAAGGCACAGTCGAGG-3'
CTAGATTTAGTAGCTTCCCAGGCACATAGATAACTTTTCTGACGGTGACTCCGTCTAAGTATTTAGCCAC
AAGGTGTTCTTGTCCTGCCCTTTCCCGGACTTGTTCCTCGGTAGCGTCTACCGGTACAGTAATCTTTGCT
CGTACTTTTCCGTTGACCTGAACCACGACAAGTGTTGAGTCCTCGACCATTGCCTTTTCATCCGCTACCG
GCCAGGGGGCGTTATCAATGTCGCCCTCTCCCTTCAACTCTTGCCAGAGCGTAAAACAGATGTGCGGCGT
GAATGGATTCAACATGCGAACCACAGCAAGGAGTGCTTCCTGCATAAGCGCTCTATCCTGCTCGCCGTCA
GTGGGGGCTTTAGCCAATTTATTCATTAGTTCCATAATGGCAGCTATCGCCGTGTTGAATGTTTGCCTTC
TGCCGATATCGTCGGTCACTTTGGCAATCGTTTTATGCACGTCGCGACGTAATGCTTTTTGGTTTTCTGT
AAGAGCGTCTACGTTTAACGCTGCCACGTCGCCCTTAGCGGTATGCTCGTAAACCAATTTCCACACTCTC
TTTAGGAATCGATTTGCACCTTCTACGCCGGACTCTTGCCACTCTAACGTCATGTCCGCGGGTGATGCGA
ACATCATGAACAGCCGTACGGTGTCTGCACCATATCGTTCCACCATTACCTGAGGATCGATGCCGTTATT
TTTCGACTTGGACATCTTCGACATTCCAGTGTATACCAGTTCGTGCCCAGCGGCATCCTTCGCTTTAACG
ATTCGGCCCTTCTCGTCTCTTTCTACAATAGCGTCCACTGGACTGACCCAGTTACGCTCCC
