[The description below was written by a language model from this plasmid's Addgene catalogue record.]
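Description:
pMAH2-CageCys is a mammalian expression plasmid for genetic code expansion. It supplies the orthogonal aminoacyl-tRNA synthetase and its partner tRNA needed to incorporate a photocaged cysteine into proteins in mammalian cells. It is built on the pMAH2 backbone (about 6.5 kb) and carries an insert of roughly 2.5 kb encoding the engineered synthetase, cloned between HindIII and PmeI sites that both remain intact. The synthetase is transcribed from the CMV promoter, a strong constitutive promoter in most mammalian cell lines. The record says the plasmid also expresses the tRNA, but it does not describe the tRNA's identity, the promoter that drives it, or its copy number. It also does not state the species origin of the synthetase or which codon is reassigned. In bacteria the plasmid is maintained at high copy under ampicillin selection, and a hygromycin marker allows selection in mammalian cells.

The depositor notes that the synthetase differs from available reference sequences by an ML-to-GQ substitution at position 42. This change is described as intentional, and the plasmid is reported to function as published.

In typical use, a plasmid of this kind is co-transfected with a gene of interest bearing a reassigned codon at the chosen site, and the caged amino acid is added to the medium. The full-length protein then carries a cysteine masked by a photolabile group, and illumination removes the cage to restore the native residue. The associated work applied this approach to a fast-splicing intein, blocking a catalytic cysteine so that protein splicing could be triggered with light.

No feature table was provided, so finer details of the backbone cannot be described.
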