Addgene plasmid #71404: pMAH2-CageCys
Purpose: Expresses tRNA and synthetase for mammalian encoding of a photocaged cysteine
Depositing lab: Huiwang Ai. Depositing organization: University of California, Riverside. Publication: Light activation of protein splicing with a photocaged fast intein. Ren W, Ji A, Ai HW. J Am Chem Soc. 2015 Feb 18;137(6):2155-8. doi: 10.1021/ja508597d. Epub 2015 Feb 5. PubMed 25647354.
Backbone
  Vector backbone: pMAH2
  Backbone size w/o insert (bp): 6500
  Selectable markers: Hygromycin
Growth in bacteria
  Bacterial resistance: Ampicillin, 100 μg/mL
  Growth temperature: 37°C
  Growth strain: DH5alpha
  Copy number: High Copy
Gene/Insert
  Gene/Insert name: aminoacyl-tRNA synthetase for a caged cysteine
  Insert size (bp): 2500
  Promoter: CMV
  Cloning method: Restriction Enzyme; 5′ cloning site Hind III (not destroyed); 3′ cloning site Pme I (not destroyed)
  Sequencing primers: 5′ pCMV
Terms and licenses: Academic/Nonprofit Terms; Industry Terms: Not Available to Industry
Depositor comments: The aminoacyl-tRNA synthetase insert contains ML42GQ compared to all available reference sequences. The depositor states that these mutations are intended and the plasmid functions as described in the associated publication.
How to cite: pMAH2-CageCys was a gift from Huiwang Ai (Addgene plasmid # 71404 ; http://n2t.net/addgene:71404 ; RRID:Addgene_71404)
